Addgene plasmid #48359: pHJ42
Purpose: Targets beta-Tubulin for Cre-lox mediated knockout in T. brucei, Bleomycin/Gancyclovir selectable
Depositing lab: George Cross. Depositing organization: Rockefeller University. Publication: Strategies to construct null and conditional null Trypanosoma brucei mutants using Cre-recombinase and loxP. Kim HS, Li Z, Boothroyd C, Cross GA. Mol Biochem Parasitol. 2013 Aug 13;191(1):16-19. doi: 10.1016/j.molbiopara.2013.08.001. PubMed 23954366.
Backbone
  Vector backbone: pHD309
  Backbone manufacturer: Cross Lab
  Total vector size (bp): 5599
  Vector type: Cre/Lox ; Knockout in T. Brucei
  Selectable markers: Bleomycin/Gancyclovir
Growth in bacteria
  Bacterial resistance: Ampicillin, 100 μg/mL
  Growth temperature: 37°C
  Growth strain: DH5alpha
  Copy number: Unknown
Gene/Insert
  Gene/Insert name: Partial beta-TUB followed by 5' ALD UTR-loxP-SAS-BLE-Ty1-TK-loxP-3' ALD UTR
  Species: T. brucei
  Cloning method: Unknown
  Sequencing primers: 5′ tb#44 CTGGTTAGTATGGACTTCTCTAGA; 3′ pBRrevBam
Terms and licenses: Academic/Nonprofit Terms; Industry Terms: Not Available to Industry
Depositor comments: For additional information, see http://tryps.rockefeller.edu/trypsru2_cre-lox.html There are several mismatches between Addgene's quality control sequence and the reference sequence from the depositing lab; most notably in the beta-tubulin ORF, HSV thymidine kinase and the T. brucei Aldolase 3'UTR. These mismatches should not affect plasmid function.
How to cite: pHJ42 was a gift from George Cross (Addgene plasmid # 48359 ; http://n2t.net/addgene:48359 ; RRID:Addgene_48359)
