[The description below was written by a language model from this plasmid's Addgene catalogue record and pLannotate feature annotations shown in this document.]
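Description:
pHJ42 is a 5,599 bp Cre/lox gene-targeting plasmid for Trypanosoma brucei, built on the pHD309 backbone. It is propagated in E. coli using a ColE1/pBR322-type origin and an ampicillin resistance gene (β-lactamase with its own promoter). The feature table also picks up short remnants of tetracycline resistance, bom, rop and lacI sequences, which are non-functional leftovers of pBR322-derived backbone ancestry.

The payload begins with a partial β-tubulin coding sequence. The automated annotation labels it as carrot and snail tubulin fragments because of sequence conservation, but the catalogue gives T. brucei as the species. This segment provides homology for integration at the β-tubulin locus. It is followed by an aldolase 5' UTR, a loxP site, a splice acceptor site, and a fusion marker made up of the bleomycin-binding protein gene (BLE), a Ty1 epitope tag and herpes simplex virus thymidine kinase (TK). A second loxP site in the same orientation and the aldolase 3' UTR close the cassette. No dedicated promoter is annotated or recorded. The splice acceptor and aldolase UTRs supply the mRNA processing signals that trypanosome genes need, so the marker is presumably expressed by read-through transcription at the integration site.

BLE allows positive selection of integrants with bleomycin-family drugs, while TK makes cells sensitive to ganciclovir. After Cre expression, recombination between the two loxP sites excises the BLE-Ty1-TK cassette, and cells that have lost it can be enriched by ganciclovir counter-selection. This allows marker recycling in the construction of null and conditional null mutants. The depositor notes several mismatches between the quality-control and reference sequences in β-tubulin, TK and the aldolase 3' UTR, which are not expected to affect function.
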