Features (pLannotate 1.2.2; 13 found; start..end, strand, type, name):
      3..557     +  CDS            TUBB1 (fragment): TBB1_DAUCA - Experimental evidence at protein level: Swiss-Prot protein existence level 1. Tubulin is the major constituent of microtubules. It binds two moles of GTP, one at an exchangeable site on the beta chain and one at a non-exchangeable site on the alpha chain. From Daucus carota (Wild carrot).
    559..846     +  CDS            TBB_LYMST (fragment): Experimental evidence at transcript level: Swiss-Prot protein existence level 2. Tubulin is the major constituent of microtubules. It binds two moles of GTP, one at an exchangeable site on the beta chain and one at a non-exchangeable site on the alpha chain. From Lymnaea stagnalis (Great pond snail) (Helix stagnalis).
   1109..1142    +  protein_bind   loxP: Cre-mediated recombination occurs in the 8-bp core sequence (GCATACAT). Cre recombinase
   1315..1686    +  CDS            ble: BLE_STRHI - Experimental evidence at protein level: Swiss-Prot protein existence level 1. Binding protein with a strong affinity to the bleomycin family of antibiotics. From Streptoalloteichus hindustanus.
   1729..2859    +  CDS            HSV TK: herpes simplex virus thymidine kinase confers sensitivity to nucleoside analogs such as acyclovir or ganciclovir
   2866..2899    +  protein_bind   loxP: Cre-mediated recombination occurs in the 8-bp core sequence (GCATACAT). Cre recombinase
   3082..3357    +  CDS            TcR (fragment): tetracycline efflux protein; tet; confers resistance to tetracycline
   3357..3407    -  misc_feature   bom (fragment): basis of mobility region from pBR322
   3509..3544    -  CDS            rop (fragment): Rop protein, which maintains plasmids at low copy number; rop
   3639..3743    +  promoter       AmpR promoter: bla
   3744..4604    +  CDS            AmpR: β-lactamase; bla; confers resistance to ampicillin, carbenicillin, and related antibiotics
   4775..5363    +  rep_origin     ori: high-copy-number ColE1/pMB1/pBR322/pUC origin of replication
   5546..3       +  CDS            lacI (fragment) (across the origin): lac repressor; lacI; The lac repressor binds to the lac operator to inhibit transcription in E. coli. This inhibition can be relieved by adding lactose or isopropyl-β-D-thiogalactopyranoside (IPTG).
>Addgene plasmid #48359 | pHJ42 | depositor full sequence | sequence record 70049 | pHJ42 sequence 5599 bps
CTGACCGTATCATGATGACTTTCTCCATCATCCCATCCCCCAAGGTGTCCGACACTGTCGTCGAGCCGTA
CAATACGACTCTCTCCGTGCACCAACTTGTGGAAAACTCCGATGAGTCGATGTGCATTGACAACGAGGCA
CTGTACGATATTTGCTTCCGCACCCTGAAACTGACAACACCAACGTTCGGTGACCTGAACCACTTGGTGT
CTGCTGTTGTGTCCGGCGTCACCTGCTGCCTGCGCTTCCCTGGTCAGTTGAACTCTGACCTCCGTAAGTT
GGCTGTGAACCTTGTCCCATTCCCGCGTCTGCACTTCTTCATGATGGGCTTCGCCCCGCTGACCAGCCGC
GGCTCGCAGCAGTACCGCGGTCTCTCCGTGCCCGAGCTAACGCAGCAGATGTTCGATGCGAAAAACATGA
TGCAAGCTGCAGATCCTCGTCACGGCCGCTACCTGACAGCGTCTGCACTCTTCCGCGGCCGCATGTCGAC
GAAGGAGGTTGATGAGCAGATGCTGAACGTGCAGAACAAGAACTCGTCCTACTTCATTGAGTGGATCGAT
CCCGAACAACATCAAGTCCTCTGTTTGCGATATCCCACCCAAGGGACTCAAGATGGCTGTCACCTTCATT
GGCAACAACACCTGCATCCAGGAGATGTTCCGCCGTGTGGGAGAGCAGTTCACCCTCATGTTCCGTCGCA
AGGCGTTCTTGCACTGGTACACTGGCGAGGGTATGGACGAGATGGAATTCACGGAGGCAGAGTCCAACAT
GAACGATCTCGTGTCTGAGTACCAGCAGTACCAGGATGCCACGATTGAGGAGGAGGGCGAGTTCGACGAG
GAGGAGCAATACTAGACGCGGACGGGGCATTTCCCGTTCGTCATTAGCAGTAGGTAATGAAGATGCTCGA
GGGTGCTCAAGCTGTGTAGCGCACGCGTTTCCTTACATATTTCTCTAACAGGCACGGAAGCCTAACAAAT
ACACTTGGCTTATTTTTTTGCCCCCTCATGTCTTGTACAAATATTTGCGATAGCTTAGCTATCAGCCACA
TTAATCAAACAAGTATACCAACAAGCCCGAAAACATAAACTCAACTGCAACGAAGCTTATAACTTCGTAT
AGCATACATTATACGAAGTTATACCGGTACACGTTCTCGTCGGCCGGCCGCTGCACGCGCCTTCGAGTTT
TTTTTCCTTTTCCCCATTTTTTTCAACTTGAAGACTTCAATTACACCAAAAAATAAAATTCACAAACTTG
GTATTCCTTTGTGTTACATTCTTGATCGCTCGCACTGACATTACAGATCTCACCATGGCCAAGTTGACCA
GTGCCGTTCCGGTGCTCACCGCGCGCGACGTCGCCGGAGCGGTCGAGTTCTGGACCGACCGGCTCGGGTT
CTCCCGGGACTTCGTGGAGGACGACTTCGCCGGTGTGGTCCGGGACGACGTGACCCTGTTCATCAGCGCG
GTCCAGGACCAGGTGGTGCCGGACAACACCCTGGCCTGGGTGTGGGTGCGCGGCCTGGACGAGCTGTACG
CCGAGTGGTCGGAGGTCGTGTCCACGAACTTCCGGGACGCCTCCGGGCCGGCCATGACCGAGATCGGCGA
GCAGCCGTGGGGGCGGGAGTTCGCCCTGCGCGACCCGGCCGGCAACTGCGTGCACTTCGTGGCCGAGGAG
CAGGACTCTAGAGAAGTCCATACTAACCAGGACCCACTTGACGCCACCATGGCCTCGTACCCCGGCCATC
AACACGCGTCTGCGTTCGACCAGGCTGCGCGTTCTCGCGGCCATAGCAACCGACGTACGGCGTTGCGCCC
TCGCCGGCAGCAAGAAGCCACGGAAGTCCGCCCGGAGCAGAAAATGCCCACGCTACTGCGGGTTTATATA
GACGGTCCCCACGGGATGGGGAAAACCACCACCACGCAACTGCTGGTGGCCCTGGGTTCGCGCGACGATA
TCGTCTACGTACCCGAGCCGATGACTTACTGGCGGGTGCTGGGGGCTTCCGAGACAATCGCGAACATCTA
CACCACACAACACCGCCTCGACCAGGGTGAGATATCGGCCGGGGACGCGGCGGTGGTAATGACAAGCGCC
CAGATAACAATGGGCATGCCTTATGCCGTGACCGACGCCGTTCTGGCTCCTCATATCGGGGGGGAGGCTG
GGAGCTCACATGCCCCGCCCCCGGCCCTCACCCTCATCTTCGACCGCCATCCCATCGCCGCCCTCCTGTG
CTACCCGGCCGCGCGGTACCTTATGGGCAGCATGACCCCCCAGGCCGTGCTGGCGTTCGTGGCCCTCATC
CCGCCGACCTTGCCCGGCACCAACATCGTGCTTGGGGCCCTTCCGGAGGACAGACACATCGACCGCCTGG
CCAAACGCCAGCGCCCCGGCGAGCGGCTGGACCTGGCTATGCTGGCTGCGATTCGCCGCGTTTACGGGCT
ACTTGCCAATACGGTGCGGTATCTGCAGTGCGGCGGGTCGTGGCGGGAGGACTGGGGACAGCTTTCGGGG
ACGGCCGTGCCGCCCCAGGGTGCCGAGCCCCAGAGCAACGCGGGCCCACGACCCCATATCGGGGACACGT
TATTTACCCTGTTTCGGGCCCCCGAGTTGCTGGCCCCCAACGGCGACCTGTATAACGTGTTTGCCTGGGC
CTTGGACGTCTTGGCCAAACGCCTCCGTTCCATGCACGTCTTTATCCTGGATTACGACCAATCGCCCGCC
GGCTGCCGGGACGCCCTGCTGCAACTTACCTCCGGGATGGTCCAGACCCACGTCACCACCCCCGGCTCCA
TACCGACGATATGCGACCTGGCGCGCACGTTTGCCCGGGAGATGGGGGAGGCTAACTGAGAATTCATAAC
TTCGTATAGCATACATTATACGAAGTTATGGATCCTGCCCATTTAGTTAGTTGGCTTTTCCCTTGTCTCG
TGTCTTTTCCGTGGAAAGGTTCCCGGAGTAATCTGATGGCACAGCAGGGAGGTGCGCCTGCAGGTTGGTT
AGGAAGGGGGGATGATGTAAAAGAAGAAAATGGGGGGATTCGAGCCCCCTTGCAGGCATGCAAGCTAGCC
AGATCCTCTACGCCGGACGCATCGTGGCCGGCATCACCGGCGCCACAGGTGCGGTTGCTGGCGCCTATAT
CGCCGACATCACCGATGGGGAAGATCGGGCTCGCCACTTCGGGCTCATGAGCGCTTGTTTCGGCGTGGGT
ATGGTGGCAGGCCCCGTGGCCGGGGGACTGTTGGGCGCCATCTCCTTGCACCATTCCTTGCGGCGGCGGT
GCTCAACGGCCTCAACCTACTACTGGGCTGCTTCCTAATGCAGGAGTCGCATAAGGGAGAGCGTCGATAT
GGTGCACTCTCAGTACAATCTGCTCTGATGCCGCATAGTTAAGCCAGCCCCGACACCCGCCAACACCCGC
TGACGCGCCCTGACGGGCTTGTCTGCTCCCGGCATCCGCTTACAGACAAGCTGTGACCGTCTCCGGGAGC
TGCATGTGTCAGAGGTTTTCACCGTCATCACCGAAACGCGCGAGACGAAAGGGCCTCGTGATACGCCTAT
TTTTATAGGTTAATGTCATGATAATAATGGTTTCTTAGACGTCAGGTGGCACTTTTCGGGGAAATGTGCG
CGGAACCCCTATTTGTTTATTTTTCTAAATACATTCAAATATGTATCCGCTCATGAGACAATAACCCTGA
TAAATGCTTCAATAATATTGAAAAAGGAAGAGTATGAGTATTCAACATTTCCGTGTCGCCCTTATTCCCT
TTTTTGCGGCATTTTGCCTTCCTGTTTTTGCTCACCCAGAAACGCTGGTGAAAGTAAAAGATGCTGAAGA
TCAGTTGGGTGCACGAGTGGGTTACATCGAACTGGATCTCAACAGCGGTAAGATCCTTGAGAGTTTTCGC
CCCGAAGAACGTTTTCCAATGATGAGCACTTTTAAAGTTCTGCTATGTGGCGCGGTATTATCCCGTATTG
ACGCCGGGCAAGAGCAACTCGGTCGCCGCATACACTATTCTCAGAATGACTTGGTTGAGTACTCACCAGT
CACAGAAAAGCATCTTACGGATGGCATGACAGTAAGAGAATTATGCAGTGCTGCCATAACCATGAGTGAT
AACACTGCGGCCAACTTACTTCTGACAACGATCGGAGGACCGAAGGAGCTAACCGCTTTTTTGCACAACA
TGGGGGATCATGTAACTCGCCTTGATCGTTGGGAACCGGAGCTGAATGAAGCCATACCAAACGACGAGCG
TGACACCACGATGCCTGTAGCAATGGCAACAACGTTGCGCAAACTATTAACTGGCGAACTACTTACTCTA
GCTTCCCGGCAACAATTAATAGACTGGATGGAGGCGGATAAAGTTGCAGGACCACTTCTGCGCTCGGCCC
TTCCGGCTGGCTGGTTTATTGCTGATAAATCTGGAGCCGGTGAGCGTGGGTCTCGCGGTATCATTGCAGC
ACTGGGGCCAGATGGTAAGCCCTCCCGTATCGTAGTTATCTACACGACGGGGAGTCAGGCAACTATGGAT
GAACGAAATAGACAGATCGCTGAGATAGGTGCCTCACTGATTAAGCATTGGTAACTGTCAGACCAAGTTT
ACTCATATATACTTTAGATTGATTTAAAACTTCATTTTTAATTTAAAAGGATCTAGGTGAAGATCCTTTT
TGATAATCTCATGACCAAAATCCCTTAACGTGAGTTTTCGTTCCACTGAGCGTCAGACCCCGTAGAAAAG
ATCAAAGGATCTTCTTGAGATCCTTTTTTTCTGCGCGTAATCTGCTGCTTGCAAACAAAAAAACCACCGC
TACCAGCGGTGGTTTGTTTGCCGGATCAAGAGCTACCAACTCTTTTTCCGAAGGTAACTGGCTTCAGCAG
AGCGCAGATACCAAATACTGTCCTTCTAGTGTAGCCGTAGTTAGGCCACCACTTCAAGAACTCTGTAGCA
CCGCCTACATACCTCGCTCTGCTAATCCTGTTACCAGTGGCTGCTGCCAGTGGCGATAAGTCGTGTCTTA
CCGGGTTGGACTCAAGACGATAGTTACCGGATAAGGCGCAGCGGTCGGGCTGAACGGGGGGTTCGTGCAC
ACAGCCCAGCTTGGAGCGAACGACCTACACCGAACTGAGATACCTACAGCGTGAGCTATGAGAAAGCGCC
ACGCTTCCCGAAGGGAGAAAGGCGGACAGGTATCCGGTAAGCGGCAGGGTCGGAACAGGAGAGCGCACGA
GGGAGCTTCCAGGGGGAAACGCCTGGTATCTTTATAGTCCTGTCGGGTTTCGCCACCTCTGACTTGAGCG
TCGATTTTTGTGATGCTCGTCAGGGGGGCGGAGCCTATGGAAAAACGCCAGCAACGCGGCCTTTTTACGG
TTCCTGGCCTTTTGCTGGCCTTTTGCTCACATGTTCTTTCCTGCGTTATCCCCTGATTCTGTGGATAACC
GTATTACCGCCTTTGAGTGAGCTGATACCGCTCGCCGCAGCCGAACGACCGAGCGCAGCGAGTCAGTGAG
CGAGGAAGCGGAAGAGCGCCCAATACGCAAACCGCCTCTCCCCGCGCGTTGGCCGATTCATTAATGCAG
