>Addgene plasmid #48359 | pHJ42 | addgene partial sequence | sequence record 72680 | pBRrevBam 5'-GGTGATGTCGGCGATATAGG-3'
CTGTGGCGCCGGTGATGCCGGCCACGATGCGTCCGGCGTAGAGGATCTGGCTAGCTTGCATGCCTGCAAG
GGGGCTCGAATCCCCCCATTTTCTTCTTTTACATCATCCCCCCTTCCTAACCAACCTGCAGGCGCACCTC
CCTGCTGTGCCATCAGATTACTCCGGGAACCTTTCCACGGAAAAGACACGAGACAAGGGAAAAGCCAAAT
GGGCAGGATCCATAACTTCGTATAATGTATGCTATACGAAGTTATGAATTCTCAGTTAGCCTCCCCCATC
TCCCGGGCAAACGTGCGCGCCAGGTCGCATATCGTCGGTATGGAGCCGGGGGTGGTGACGTGGGTCTGGA
CCATCCCGGAGGTAAGTTGCAGCAGGGCGTCCCGGCAGCCGGCGGGCGATTGGTCGTAATCCAGGATAAA
GACGTGCATGGAACGGAGGCGTTTGGCCAAGACGTCCAAGGCCCAGGCAAACACGTTATACAGGTCGCCG
TTGGGGGCCAGCAACTCGGGGGCCCGAAACAGGGTAAATAACGTGTCCCCGATATGGGGTCGTGGGCCCG
CGTTGCTCTGGGGCTCGGCACCCTGGGGCGGCACGGCCGTCCCCGAAAGCTGTCCCCAGTCCTCCCGCCA
CGACCCGCCGCACTGCAGATACCGCACCGTATTGGCAAGTAGCCCGTAAACGCGGCGAATCGCAGCCAGC
ATAGCCAGGTCCAGCCGCTCGCCGGGGCGCTGGCGTTTGGCCAGGCGGTCGATGTGTCTGTCCTCCGGAA
GGGCCCCAAGCACGATGTTGGTGCCGGGCAAGGTCGGCGGGATGAGGGCCACGAACGCCAGCACGGCCTG
GGGGGTCATGCTGCCCATAAGGTACCGCGCGGCCGGGTAGCACAGCATGACGGCGATGGGATGGCGGTCG
AGGAGGAGGGTGAGGGCCGGGGGCGGGGCATGTGAGCTCCCAGCCTCCCCCCCGATATGAGGAGCCAGAA
CGGCGTCGGTCACGGCATAAGGCATGCCCATTGTTATCTGGGCGCTTGTCATTACCACCGCCGCGTCCCC
GGCCGATATCTCACCCTGGTCGAGG
