>Addgene plasmid #48359 | pHJ42 | addgene partial sequence | sequence record 72681 | Zeo-R 5'-ctgatgaacagggtcacgtc-3'
CGGCGAAGTCGTCCTCCACGAAGTCCCGGGAGAACCCGAGCCGGTCGGTCCAGAACTCGACCGCTCCGGC
GACGTCGCGCGCGGTGAGCACCGGAACGGCACTGGTCAACTTGGCCATGGTGAGATCTGTAATGTCAGTG
CGAGCGATCAAGAATGTAACACAAAGGAATACCAAGTTTGTGAATTTTATTTTTTGGTGTAATTGAAGTC
TTCAAGTTGAAAAAAATGGGGAAAAGGAAAAAAAACTCGAAGGCGCGTGCAGCGGCCGGCCGACGAGAAC
GTGTACCGGTATAACTTCGTATAATGTATGCTATACGAAGTTATAAGCTTCGTTGCAGTTGAGTTTCTGT
TTTCGGGCTTGTTGGTATACTTGTTTGATTAATGTGGCTGATAGCTAAGCTATCGCAAATATTTGTACAA
GACATGAGGGGGCAAAAAAATAAGCCAAGTGTATTTGTTAGGCTTCCGTGCCTGTTAGAGAAATATGTAA
GGAAACGCGTGCGCTACACAGCTTGAGCACCCTCGAGCATCTTCATTACCTACTGCTAATGACGAACGGG
AAATGCCCCGTCCGCGTCTAGTATTGCTCCTCCTCGTCGAACTCGCCCTCCTCCTCAATCGTGGCATCCT
GGTACTGCTGGTACTCAGACACGAGATCGTTCATGTTGGACTCTGCCTCCGTGAATTCCATCTCGTCCAT
ACCCTCGCCAGTGTACCAGTGCAAGAACGCCTTGCGACGGAACATGAGGGTGAACTGCTCTCCCACACGG
CGGAACATCTCCTGGATGCAGGTGTTGTTGCCAATGAAGGTGACAGCCATCTTGAGTCCCTTGGGTGGGA
TATCGCAAACAGAGGACTTGATGTTGTTCGGGATCTCCACTCAATGAAGTAGGACGAGTTCTTGTTCTGC
ACGTTCAGCATCTGCTCATCAACCTCCTTCGTCGACATGCGGCCGCGGAAGAGTGCAGACGCTGTCAGGT
AGCGGCCGTGACGAGGATCTGCAGCTTGCATCATGTTTTTCGCATCGAACATCTGCTGCGTTAGCTCGGG
